Addgene plasmid #96858: pWT029c
Purpose: guanine-agRNA (GFP activation)
Depositing lab: David Liu. Depositing organization: Harvard University. Publication: Aptazyme-embedded guide RNAs enable ligand-responsive genome editing and transcriptional activation. Tang W, Hu JH, Liu DR. Nat Commun. 2017 Jun 28;8:15939. doi: 10.1038/ncomms15939. PubMed 28656978.
Backbone
  Vector backbone: pFYF1320
  Vector type: Mammalian Expression
Growth in bacteria
  Bacterial resistance: Ampicillin, 100 μg/mL
  Growth temperature: 37°C
  Growth strain: DH5alpha
  Copy number: High Copy
Gene/Insert
  Gene/Insert name: guanine-agRNA (GFP activation)
  gRNA/shRNA sequence: GCAAGCTGCCCGTGCCCGGTACATCCAGCTGATGAGTCCCAAATAGGACGAAATACTATAATCGCGTGGATATGGCACGCAAGTTTCTACCGGGCACCGTAAATGTCCGACTAGTGTCCTGGATTCCACGGGCACGGGCAGCTTGCCGGGTTTTAGAGCTAGAAATAGCAAGTTAAAATAAGGCTAGTCCGTTATCAACTTGAAAAAGTGGCACCGAGTCGGTGCTTTTTTT
  Species: H. sapiens (human)
  Cloning method: Unknown
Terms and licenses: Academic/Nonprofit Terms; Industry Terms: Not Available to Industry
How to cite: pWT029c was a gift from David Liu (Addgene plasmid # 96858 ; http://n2t.net/addgene:96858 ; RRID:Addgene_96858)
