[The description below was written by a language model from this plasmid's Addgene catalogue record and pLannotate feature annotations shown in this document.]
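Description:
pWT029c is a compact (about 2.4 kb) mammalian expression plasmid built on the pFYF1320 guide RNA backbone. It encodes a guanine-responsive, aptazyme-embedded guide RNA ("agRNA") designed for GFP activation. In bacteria it is maintained through a high-copy ColE1/pUC-type origin and selected with ampicillin via the β-lactamase gene and its native bla promoter. It carries no mammalian selection marker and no Cas9 coding sequence, so the Cas9-derived effector has to be provided from another construct. A short attB1 fragment upstream of the cassette appears to be a cloning remnant.

The payload is a single RNA polymerase III transcription unit driven by the human U6 promoter. The transcript begins with a short sequence, followed by a ribozyme-type element containing a purine riboswitch aptamer, then the spacer, and finally the Streptococcus pyogenes Cas9 guide RNA scaffold. Two short hits annotated as mVenus VN155 fragments lie on opposite strands flanking the aptamer. These are not coding features. They most likely reflect the GFP-family-derived spacer and a complementary blocking sequence that pairs with it, which would keep the guide inactive. In the aptazyme-guide design named in the associated publication title, ligand binding to the aptamer triggers self-cleavage, which removes the blocker and frees the spacer to direct Cas9. Here guanine is the ligand. The stated purpose indicates use with a transcriptional activator form of Cas9 to switch on a GFP reporter in human cells in a small-molecule-dependent manner. The record does not describe the reporter or the activator.
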