Features (pLannotate 1.2.2; 9 found; start..end, strand, type, name):
     13..30      +  protein_bind   attB1 (fragment): mutant version of attB; recombination site for the Gateway® BP reaction BP Clonase™
     82..322     +  promoter       U6 promoter: RNA polymerase III promoter for human U6 snRNA
    331..347     +  CDS            VN155(I152L) (fragment): improved N-terminal fragment of mVenus for use in bimolecular fluorescence complementation (BiFC) (Kodama and Hu, 2010)
    363..462     +  ncRNA          Purine: Accession: RF00167 - Purine riboswitch
    460..479     -  CDS            VN155(I152L) (fragment): improved N-terminal fragment of mVenus for use in bimolecular fluorescence complementation (BiFC) (Kodama and Hu, 2010)
    480..555     +  misc_RNA       gRNA scaffold: guide RNA scaffold for the Streptococcus pyogenes CRISPR/Cas9 system
    659..1247    -  rep_origin     ori: high-copy-number ColE1/pMB1/pBR322/pUC origin of replication
   1418..2278    -  CDS            AmpR: β-lactamase; bla; confers resistance to ampicillin, carbenicillin, and related antibiotics
   2279..2383    -  promoter       AmpR promoter: bla
>Addgene plasmid #96858 | pWT029c | addgene full sequence | sequence record 189269 | Addgene NGS Result
GACGTCGCTAGCTGTACAAAAAAGCAGGCTTTAAAGGAACCAATTCAGTCGACTGGATCCGGTACCAAGG
TCGGGCAGGAAGAGGGCCTATTTCCCATGATTCCTTCATATTTGCATATACGATACAAGGCTGTTAGAGA
GATAATTAGAATTAATTTGACTGTAAACACAAAGATATTAGTACAAAATACGTGACGTAGAAAGTAATAA
TTTCTTGGGTAGTTTGCAGTTTTAAAATTATGTTTTAAAATGGACTATCATATGCTTACCGTAACTTGAA
AGTATTTCGATTTCTTGGCTTTATATATCTTGTGGAAAGGACGAAACACCGCAAGCTGCCCGTGCCCGGT
ACATCCAGCTGATGAGTCCCAAATAGGACGAAATACTATAATCGCGTGGATATGGCACGCAAGTTTCTAC
CGGGCACCGTAAATGTCCGACTAGTGTCCTGGATTCCACGGGCACGGGCAGCTTGCCGGGTTTTAGAGCT
AGAAATAGCAAGTTAAAATAAGGCTAGTCCGTTATCAACTTGAAAAAGTGGCACCGAGTCGGTGCTTTTT
TTAAGCTTGGGCCGCTCGAGGTACCTCTCTACATATGACATGTGAGCAAAAGGCCAGCAAAAGGCCAGGA
ACCGTAAAAAGGCCGCGTTGCTGGCGTTTTTCCATAGGCTCCGCCCCCCTGACGAGCATCACAAAAATCG
ACGCTCAAGTCAGAGGTGGCGAAACCCGACAGGACTATAAAGATACCAGGCGTTTCCCCCTGGAAGCTCC
CTCGTGCGCTCTCCTGTTCCGACCCTGCCGCTTACCGGATACCTGTCCGCCTTTCTCCCTTCGGGAAGCG
TGGCGCTTTCTCATAGCTCACGCTGTAGGTATCTCAGTTCGGTGTAGGTCGTTCGCTCCAAGCTGGGCTG
TGTGCACGAACCCCCCGTTCAGCCCGACCGCTGCGCCTTATCCGGTAACTATCGTCTTGAGTCCAACCCG
GTAAGACACGACTTATCGCCACTGGCAGCAGCCACTGGTAACAGGATTAGCAGAGCGAGGTATGTAGGCG
GTGCTACAGAGTTCTTGAAGTGGTGGCCTAACTACGGCTACACTAGAAGAACAGTATTTGGTATCTGCGC
TCTGCTGAAGCCAGTTACCTTCGGAAAAAGAGTTGGTAGCTCTTGATCCGGCAAACAAACCACCGCTGGT
AGCGGTGGTTTTTTTGTTTGCAAGCAGCAGATTACGCGCAGAAAAAAAGGATCTCAAGAAGATCCTTTGA
TCTTTTCTACGGGGTCTGACGCTCAGTGGAACGAAAACTCACGTTAAGGGATTTTGGTCATGAGATTATC
AAAAAGGATCTTCACCTAGATCCTTTTAAATTAAAAATGAAGTTTTAAATCAATCTAAAGTATATATGAG
TAAACTTGGTCTGACAGTTACCAATGCTTAATCAGTGAGGCACCTATCTCAGCGATCTGTCTATTTCGTT
CATCCATAGTTGCCTGACTCCCCGTCGTGTAGATAACTACGATACGGGAGGGCTTACCATCTGGCCCCAG
TGCTGCAATGATACCGCGAGACCCACGCTCACCGGCTCCAGATTTATCAGCAATAAACCAGCCAGCCGGA
AGGGCCGAGCGCAGAAGTGGTCCTGCAACTTTATCCGCCTCCATCCAGTCTATTAATTGTTGCCGGGAAG
CTAGAGTAAGTAGTTCGCCAGTTAATAGTTTGCGCAACGTTGTTGCCATTGCTACAGGCATCGTGGTGTC
ACGCTCGTCGTTTGGTATGGCTTCATTCAGCTCCGGTTCCCAACGATCAAGGCGAGTTACATGATCCCCC
ATGTTGTGCAAAAAAGCGGTTAGCTCCTTCGGTCCTCCGATCGTTGTCAGAAGTAAGTTGGCCGCAGTGT
TATCACTCATGGTTATGGCAGCACTGCATAATTCTCTTACTGTCATGCCATCCGTAAGATGCTTTTCTGT
GACTGGTGAGTACTCAACCAAGTCATTCTGAGAATAGTGTATGCGGCGACCGAGTTGCTCTTGCCCGGCG
TCAATACGGGATAATACCGCGCCACATAGCAGAACTTTAAAAGTGCTCATCATTGGAAAACGTTCTTCGG
GGCGAAAACTCTCAAGGATCTTACCGCTGTTGAGATCCAGTTCGATGTAACCCACTCGTGCACCCAACTG
ATCTTCAGCATCTTTTACTTTCACCAGCGTTTCTGGGTGAGCAAAAACAGGAAGGCAAAATGCCGCAAAA
AAGGGAATAAGGGCGACACGGAAATGTTGAATACTCATACTCTTCCTTTTTCAATATTATTGAAGCATTT
ATCAGGGTTATTGTCTCATGAGCGGATACATATTTGAATGTATTTAGAAAAATAAACAAATAGGGGTTCC
GCGCACATTTCCCCGAAAAGTGCCACCT
